Addgene plasmid #156902: pD649-HAsp-PAPLN(Trunc2)-Fc(DAPA)-AviTag-6xHis
Purpose: Mammalian expression of cell-surface protein partial extracellular domain fused to Fc(DAPA)-Avi-6xHis. Protein is secreted from cells.
Depositing lab: Chris Garcia. Depositing organization: Stanford University. Publication: A Human IgSF Cell-Surface Interactome Reveals a Complex Network of Protein-Protein Interactions. Wojtowicz WM, Vielmetter J, Fernandes RA, Siepe DH, Eastman CL, Chisholm GB, Cox S, Klock H, Anderson PW, Rue SM, Miller JJ, Glaser SM, Bragstad ML, Vance J, Lam AW, Lesley SA, Zinn K, Garcia KC. Cell. 2020 Aug 20;182(4):1027-1043.e17. doi: 10.1016/j.cell.2020.07.025. PubMed 32822567.
Backbone
  Vector backbone: pD649
  Backbone size w/o insert (bp): 6106
  Vector type: Mammalian Expression
Growth in bacteria
  Bacterial resistance: Ampicillin, 100 μg/mL
  Growth temperature: 37°C
  Growth strain: DH5alpha
  Copy number: High Copy
Gene/Insert
  Gene/Insert name: PAPLN (alt name: PPN)
  Species: H. sapiens (human)
  Insert size (bp): 1563
  Mutation: Fc region of human IgG contains D265A and P329A mutations (DAPA)
  Entrez Gene: PAPLN (a.k.a. PPN)
  Promoter: CMV/SP6
  Tag / fusion protein: Fc(DAPA)-AviTag-6xHis (C terminal on backbone)
  Cloning method: Restriction Enzyme; 5′ cloning site GCGGCCGC (not destroyed); 3′ cloning site GGCGCGCC (not destroyed)
  Sequencing primers: 5′ ATTTAGGTGACACTATAG; 3′ CACGTACCAGTTGAACTTCACC
Resource information
  A portion of this plasmid was derived from a plasmid made by: synthesis by ThermoFisher
Terms and licenses: Academic/Nonprofit Terms; Industry Terms: Not Available to Industry
Depositor comments: Some plasmids in this collection may have an IS4-like element ISVsa5 family transposase upstream of the CMV promoter.
How to cite: pD649-HAsp-PAPLN(Trunc2)-Fc(DAPA)-AviTag-6xHis was a gift from Chris Garcia (Addgene plasmid # 156902 ; http://n2t.net/addgene:156902 ; RRID:Addgene_156902)
