[The description below was written by a language model from this plasmid's Addgene catalogue record and pLannotate feature annotations shown in this document.]
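Description:
pD649-HAsp-PAPLN(Trunc2)-Fc(DAPA)-AviTag-6xHis is a 7,669 bp mammalian expression plasmid built on the pD649 backbone. It produces a secreted, tagged fragment of human papilin (PAPLN, also called PPN). It is propagated in E. coli as a high-copy plasmid through a ColE1/pUC-type origin and selected with ampicillin via a full-length β-lactamase gene. The feature table also shows an SV40 early/EM7 promoter pair driving a puromycin N-acetyltransferase sequence with an SV40 poly(A) signal, which would suit selection of transfected mammalian cells, although the catalogue fields do not mention it. The short KanR, lacZα, ble, f1 ori and rrnB T2 hits are only annotated fragments, not functional elements. The depositor notes that some plasmids in this collection may carry an IS4-like ISVsa5 family transposase upstream of the CMV promoter. No such element is annotated here.

The expression cassette uses the CMV enhancer and immediate early promoter, followed by a fragment of CMV intron A and an SP6 promoter, which could support in vitro transcription and is the site of the 5′ sequencing primer. The reading frame opens with a secretion signal: the name gives it as HAsp, while the annotation tool matched a fragment of an IgH signal sequence. Next comes a 1,563 bp truncated portion of the PAPLN extracellular region (Trunc2), cloned between restriction sites that were preserved. It is fused at its C terminus to a human IgG Fc carrying the D265A and P329A (DAPA) substitutions, which are generally used to reduce Fc effector binding. The tool labelled this region as an IGHG2 fragment. An AviTag for site-specific biotinylation and a 6xHis tag for purification follow, although neither is annotated separately, and a bGH poly(A) signal ends the transcript. The secreted fusion protein belongs to a collection made for mapping interactions among human IgSF cell-surface proteins.
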