Features (pLannotate 1.2.2; 21 found; start..end, strand, type, name):
    119..143     -  CDS            KanR (fragment): aminoglycoside phosphotransferase; aph(3')-Ia; confers resistance to kanamycin
    254..842     +  rep_origin     ori: high-copy-number ColE1/pMB1/pBR322/pUC origin of replication
   1067..1084    +  terminator     rrnB T2 terminator (fragment): transcription terminator T2 from the E. coli rrnB gene
   1109..1128    -  CDS            lacZα (fragment): LacZα fragment of β-galactosidase; lacZ fragment
   1584..1600    +  protein_bind   lac operator: The lac repressor binds to the lac operator to inhibit transcription in E. coli. This inhibition can be relieved by adding lactose or isopropyl-β-D-thiogalactopyranoside (IPTG). lac repressor encoded by lacI
   1843..2146    +  enhancer       CMV enhancer: human cytomegalovirus immediate early enhancer
   2147..2350    +  promoter       CMV promoter: human cytomegalovirus (CMV) immediate early promoter
   2486..2529    +  intron         CMV intron (fragment): modified intron A from human cytomegalovirus
   2581..2599    +  promoter       SP6 promoter: promoter for bacteriophage SP6 RNA polymerase
   2603..2640    +  CDS            IgH signal sequence (fragment): signal sequence from the mouse immunoglobulin heavy chain variable region
   2728..4311    +  CDS            PAPLN (fragment): PPN_HUMAN - Experimental evidence at transcript level: Swiss-Prot protein existence level 2. From Homo sapiens (Human).
   4237..5004    +  CDS            IGHG2 (fragment): IGHG2_HUMAN - Experimental evidence at protein level: Swiss-Prot protein existence level 1. Constant region of immunoglobulin heavy chains. Immunoglobulins, also known as antibodies, are membrane-bound or secreted glycoproteins produced by B lymphocytes. In the recognition phase of humoral immunity, the membrane-bound immunoglobulins serve as receptors which, upon binding of a specific antigen, trigger the clonal expansion and differentiation of B lymphocytes into immunoglobulins- secreting plasma cells. Secreted immunoglobulins mediate the effector phase of humoral immunity, which results in
   5219..5330    +  polyA_signal   bGH poly(A) signal: bovine growth hormone polyadenylation signal
   5331..5439    +  rep_origin     f1 ori (fragment): f1 bacteriophage origin of replication; arrow indicates direction of (+) strand synthesis
   5453..5782    +  promoter       SV40 promoter: SV40 enhancer and early promoter
   5830..5877    +  promoter       EM7 promoter: synthetic bacterial promoter&nbsp
   5896..6495    +  CDS            PuroR (fragment): puromycin N-acetyltransferase; pac from Streptomyces; confers resistance to puromycin
   6505..6630    +  CDS            ble (fragment): BLE_KLEPN - Experimental evidence at protein level: Swiss-Prot protein existence level 1. Binding protein with a strong affinity to the bleomycin family of antibiotics. Binds to CL990; an antimitotic-antibiotic compound. From Klebsiella pneumoniae.
   6625..6746    +  polyA_signal   SV40 poly(A) signal: SV40 polyadenylation signal
   6799..7659    -  CDS            AmpR: β-lactamase; bla; confers resistance to ampicillin, carbenicillin, and related antibiotics
   7662..89      -  promoter       AmpR promoter (fragment) (across the origin): bla
>Addgene plasmid #156902 | pD649-HAsp-PAPLN(Trunc2)-Fc(DAPA)-AviTag-6xHis | depositor full sequence | sequence record 302913 | Full Sequence
TTTCAATATTATTGAAGCATTTATCAGGGTTATTGTCTCATGAGCGGATACATATTTGAATGTATTTAGA
AAAATAAACAAATAGGGGTCAGTGTTACAACCAATTAACCAATTCTGAACATTATCGCGAGCCCATTTAT
ACCTGAATATGGCTCATAACACCCCTTGCTCATGACCAAAATCCCTTAACGTGAGTTACGCGCGCGTCGT
TCCACTGAGCGTCAGACCCCGTAGAAAAGATCAAAGGATCTTCTTGAGATCCTTTTTTTCTGCGCGTAAT
CTGCTGCTTGCAAACAAAAAAACCACCGCTACCAGCGGTGGTTTGTTTGCCGGATCAAGAGCTACCAACT
CTTTTTCCGAAGGTAACTGGCTTCAGCAGAGCGCAGATACCAAATACTGTTCTTCTAGTGTAGCCGTAGT
TAGCCCACCACTTCAAGAACTCTGTAGCACCGCCTACATACCTCGCTCTGCTAATCCTGTTACCAGTGGC
TGCTGCCAGTGGCGATAAGTCGTGTCTTACCGGGTTGGACTCAAGACGATAGTTACCGGATAAGGCGCAG
CGGTCGGGCTGAACGGGGGGTTCGTGCACACAGCCCAGCTTGGAGCGAACGACCTACACCGAACTGAGAT
ACCTACAGCGTGAGCTATGAGAAAGCGCCACGCTTCCCGAAGGGAGAAAGGCGGACAGGTATCCGGTAAG
CGGCAGGGTCGGAACAGGAGAGCGCACGAGGGAGCTTCCAGGGGGAAACGCCTGGTATCTTTATAGTCCT
GTCGGGTTTCGCCACCTCTGACTTGAGCGTCGATTTTTGTGATGCTCGTCAGGGGGGCGGAGCCTATGGA
AAAACGCCAGCAACGCGGCCTTTTTACGGTTCCTGGCCTTTTGCTGGCCTTTTGCTCACATGTTCTTTCC
TGCGTTATCCCCTGATTCTGTGGATAACCGTATTACCGCCTTTGAGTGAGCTGATACCGCTCGCCGCAGC
CGAACGACCGAGCGCAGCGAGTCAGTGAGCGAGGAAGCGGAAGGCGAGAGTAGGGAACTGCCAGGCATCA
AACTAAGCAGAAGGCCCCTGACGGATGGCCTTTTTGCGTTTCTACAAACTCTTTCTGTGTTGTAAAACGA
CGGCCAGTCTTAAGCTCGGGCCCCCTGGGCGGTTCTGATAACGAGTAATCGTTAATCCGCAAATAACGTA
AAAACCCGCTTCGGCGGGTTTTTTTATGGGGGGAGTTTAGGGAAAGAGCATTTGTCAGAATATTTAAGGG
CGCCTGTCACTTTGCTTGATATATGAGAATTATTTAACCTTATAAATGAGAAAAAAGCAACGCACTTTAA
ATAAGATACGTTGCTTTTTCGATTGATGAACACCTATAATTAAACTATTCATCTATTATTTATGATTTTT
TGTATATACAATATTTCTAGTTTGTTAAAGAGAATTAAGAAAATAAATCTCGAAAATAATAAAGGGAAAA
TCAGTTTTTGATATCAAAATTATACATGTCAACGATAATACAAAATATAATACAAACTATAAGATGTTAT
CAGTATTTATTATCATTTAGAATAAATTTTGTGTCGCCCTTAATTGTGAGCGGATAACAATTACGAGCTT
CATGCACAGTGGCGTTGACTCAATATTGGCCATTAGCCATATTATTCATTGGTTATATAGCATAAATCAA
TATTGGCTATTGGCCATTGCATACGTTGTATCTATATCATAATATGTACATTTATATTGGCTCATGTCCA
ATATGACCGCCATGTTGGCATTGATTATTGACTAGTTATTAATAGTAATCAATTACGGGGTCATTAGTTC
ATAGCCCATATATGGAGTTCCGCGTTACATAACTTACGGTAAATGGCCCGCCTGGCTGACCGCCCAACGA
CCCCCGCCCATTGACGTCAATAATGACGTATGTTCCCATAGTAACGCCAATAGGGACTTTCCATTGACGT
CAATGGGTGGAGTATTTACGGTAAACTGCCCACTTGGCAGTACATCAAGTGTATCATATGCCAAGTACGC
CCCCTATTGACGTCAATGACGGTAAATGGCCCGCCTGGCATTATGCCCAGTACATGACCTTATGGGACTT
TCCTACTTGGCAGTACATCTACGTATTAGTCATCGCTATTACCATGGTGATGCGGTTTTGGCAGTACATC
AATGGGCGTGGATAGCGGTTTGACTCACGGGGATTTCCAAGTCTCCACCCCATTGACGTCAATGGGAGTT
TGTTTTGGCACCAAAATCAACGGGACTTTCCAAAATGTCGTAACAACTCCGCCCCATTGACGCAAATGGG
CGGTAGGCGTGTACGGTGGGAGGTCTATATAAGCAGAGCTCGTTTAGTGAACCGTCAGATCGCCTGGAGA
CGCCATCCACGCTGTTTTGACCTCCATAGAAGACACCGGGACCGATCCAGCCTCCGCGGCCGGGAACGGT
GCATTGGAACGCGGATTCCCCGTGCCAAGAGTGACGTAAGTACCGCCTATAGAGTCTATAGGCCCACCCC
CTTGGCTTCGTTAGAACGCGGCTACAATTAATACATAACCTTATGTATCATACACATACGATTTAGGTGA
CACTATAGAATAACATCCACTTTGCCTTTCTCTCCACAGGTGTCCACTCCCAGGTCCAACTGCACCTCGG
TTCTATCGAAAACGCGCCTGCTAGCGCCACCATGAAGACCATCATTGCCCTGAGCTACATCTTCTGCCTG
GTGTTCGCTGCGGCCGCCGCTCCTAAAGTTCGGAGACAGTCTGATACCTGGGGACCTTGGAGTCAGTGGT
CCCCTTGCAGCAGAACATGTGGCGGCGGAGTGTCCTTCAGAGAGAGGCCTTGTTACAGCCAGCGGAGAGA
TGGCGGCAGCTCTTGTGTTGGACCTGCCAGAAGCCACAGAAGCTGCAGAACCGAGAGCTGCCCTGATGGC
GCCAGAGATTTCAGAGCCGAGCAGTGCGCCGAGTTCGATGGCGCTGAATTCCAAGGCAGACGGTACAGAT
GGCTGCCCTACTACAGCGCCCCTAACAAGTGCGAGCTGAACTGCATCCCCAAGGGCGAGAACTTCTACTA
CAAGCACCGGGAAGCCGTGGTGGATGGCACCCCTTGTGAACCTGGCAAGAGGGATGTGTGTGTGGACGGC
AGCTGTAGAGTCGTGGGCTGTGATCACGAGCTGGACAGCAGCAAGCAAGAGGACAAGTGCCTGAGATGCG
GAGGCGACGGCACCACATGTTATCCTGTGGCCGGCACCTTCGACGCCAACGATCTTAGCAGAGGCTACAA
CCAGATCCTGATCGTGCCTATGGGCGCCACCAGCATTCTGATCGATGAAGCCGCTGCCAGCCGGAACTTT
CTGGCCGTGAAAAATGTGCGGGGCGAGTACTACCTGAACGGCCACTGGACAATCGAGGCCGCTAGAGCAC
TTCCTGCCGCCTCTACAATCCTGCACTATGAGAGAGGCGCCGAGGGCGATCTGGCTCCTGAAAGACTTCA
TGCCAGAGGACCCACCAGCGAGCCTCTGGTTATCGAGCTGATCTCCCAAGAGCCTAATCCTGGCGTGCAC
TACGAGTACCATCTGCCTCTGAGAAGGCCCTCTCCTGGCTTCTCTTGGAGCCACGGATCTTGGAGCGATT
GCTCTGCCGAATGTGGCGGAGGACACCAGAGCAGACTGGTGTTCTGCACCATCGACCACGAGGCTTACCC
CGACCACATGTGCCAGAGACAGCCTAGACCTGCCGACAGGCGGAGCTGTAATCTGCACCCTTGTCCTGAG
ACAAAGCGGTGGAAAGCCGGACCTTGGGCTCCTTGTTCTGCCTCTTGCGGCGGAGGATCTCAGTCCAGAA
GCGTGTACTGCATCAGCTCCGATGGCGCCGGAATCCAAGAGGCTGTGGAAGAGGCTGAATGTGCCGGCCT
GCCTGGAAAGCCTCCTGCCATTCAGGCTTGCAACCTGCAGAGATGTGCCGCTTGGAGCCCTGAGCCTTGG
GGCGAATGTTCTGTGTCTTGTGGCGTGGGCGTCAGAAAGCGGAGCGTGACATGCAGAGGCGAGAGAGGAT
CTCTGCTGCACACAGCCGCCTGCAGCCTGGAAGATAGACCTCCTCTGACCGAGCCTTGCGTGCACGAGGA
TTGTCCTCTGCTGTCTGATCAGGCCTGGCACGTTGGAACATGGGGCCTGTGTAGCAAGAGCTGTAGCAGC
GGAACCCGGCGGAGACAAGTGATCTGTGCCATCGGACCTCCAAGCCACTGTGGAAGCCTGCAGCACAGCA
AGCCCGTGGATGTGGAACCTTGCAACACCCAGCCTTGCCATGGCGCGCCGGGCGGCGACAAGACCCACAC
CTGCCCCCCCTGCCCAGCTCCAGAACTGCTGGGAGGGCCTTCCGTGTTCCTGTTCCCCCCCAAGCCCAAG
GACACCCTGATGATCAGCAGGACCCCCGAGGTGACCTGCGTGGTGGTGGCCGTGTCCCACGAGGACCCAG
AGGTGAAGTTCAACTGGTACGTGGACGGCGTGGAGGTGCACAACGCCAAGACCAAGCCCAGAGAGGAGCA
GTACAACAGCACCTACAGGGTGGTGTCCGTGCTGACCGTGCTGCACCAGGACTGGCTGAACGGCAAAGAA
TACAAGTGCAAAGTCTCCAACAAGGCCCTGGCTGCCCCAATCGAAAAGACAATCAGCAAGGCCAAGGGCC
AGCCACGGGAGCCCCAGGTGTACACCCTGCCCCCCAGCCGGGAGGAGATGACCAAGAACCAGGTGTCCCT
GACCTGTCTGGTGAAGGGCTTCTACCCCAGCGATATCGCCGTGGAGTGGGAGAGCAACGGCCAGCCCGAG
AACAACTACAAGACCACCCCCCCAGTGCTGGACAGCGACGGCAGCTTCTTCCTGTACAGCAAGCTGACCG
TGGACAAGTCCAGGTGGCAGCAGGGCAACGTGTTCAGCTGCAGCGTGATGCACGAGGCCCTGCACAACCA
CTACACCCAGAAGTCCCTGAGCCTGAGCCCCGGCGGCAGCGGTCTTAATGATATTTTCGAGGCTCAGAAG
ATTGAGTGGCATGAACACCACCACCATCACCACTAAGGCCGGCCTGTAGTCACTGGCACAACGCGTTACC
CGGTAAGCCAATCGGGTATACACGGTCGTCATACTGCAGACAGGGTTCTTCTACTTTGCAAGATAGTCTT
GAGTAGTAAAATAAATAGATAGAGAAAATCAGCCTCGACTGTGCCTTCTAGTTGCCAGCCATCTGTTGTT
TGCCCCTCCCCCGTGCCTTCCTTGACCCTGGAAGGTGCCACTCCCACTGTCCTTTCCTAATAAAATGAGG
AAATTGCATCACAACACTCAACCCTATCTCGGTCTATTCTTTTGATTTATAAGGGATTTTGCCGATTTCG
GCCTATTGGTTAAAAAATGAGCTGATTTAACAAAAATTTAACGCGAATTAATTCTGTGGAATGTGTGTCA
GTTAGGGTGTGGAAAGTCCCCAGGCTCCCCAGCAGGCAGAAGTATGCAAAGCATGCATCTCAATTAGTCA
GCAACCAGGTGTGGAAAGTCCCCAGGCTCCCCAGCAGGCAGAAGTATGCAAAGCATGCATCTCAATTAGT
CAGCAACCATAGTCCCGCCCCTAACTCCGCCCATCCCGCCCCTAACTCCGCCCAGTTCCGCCCATTCTCC
GCCCCATGGCTGACTAATTTTTTTTATTTATGCAGAGGCCGAGGCCGCCTCTGCCTCTGAGCTATTCCAG
AAGTAGTGAGGAGGCTTTTTTGGAGGCCTAGGCTTTTGCAAAAAGCTCCCGGGAGCTTGTATATCCATTT
TCGGATCTGATCAGCACGTGTTGACAATTAATCATCGGCATAGTATATCGGCATAGTATAATACGACAAG
GTGAGGAACTAAACCATGACCGAGTACAAGCCCACGGTGCGCCTCGCCACCCGCGACGACGTCCCCAGGG
CCGTACGCACCCTCGCCGCCGCGTTCGCCGACTACCCCGCCACGCGCCACACCGTCGATCCGGACCGCCA
CATCGAGCGGGTCACCGAGCTGCAAGAACTCTTCCTCACGCGCGTCGGGCTCGACATCGGCAAGGTGTGG
GTCGCGGACGACGGCGCCGCGGTGGCGGTCTGGACCACGCCGGAGAGCGTCGAAGCGGGGGCGGTGTTCG
CCGAGATCGGCCCGCGCATGGCCGAGTTGAGCGGTTCCCGGCTGGCCGCGCAGCAACAGATGGAAGGCCT
CCTGGCGCCGCACCGGCCCAAGGAGCCCGCGTGGTTCCTGGCCACCGTCGGCGTCTCGCCCGACCACCAG
GGCAAGGGTCTGGGCAGCGCCGTCGTGCTCCCCGGAGTGGAGGCGGCCGAGCGCGCCGGGGTGCCCGCCT
TCCTGGAGACATCCGCGCCCCGCAACCTCCCCTTCTACGAGCGGCTCGGCTTCACCGTCACCGCCGACGT
CGAGGTGCCCGAAGGACCGCGCACCTGGTGCATGACCCGCAAGCCCGGTGCCTGACACGTGCTACGAGAT
TTCGATTCCACCGCCGCCTTCTATGAAAGGTTGGGCTTCGGAATCGTTTTCCGGGACGCCGGCTGGATGA
TCCTCCAGCGCGGGGATCTCATGCTGGAGTTCTTCGCCCACCCCAACTTGTTTATTGCAGCTTATAATGG
TTACAAATAAAGCAATAGCATCACAAATTTCACAAATAAAGCATTTTTTTCACTGCATTCTAGTTGTGGT
TTGTCCAAACTCATCAATGTATCTTATCATGTCTGTATACCGTCGACCTCTAGCTAGAGCTTGGCGTAAT
CATGGTCATTACCAATGCTTAATCAGTGAGGCACCTATCTCAGCGATCTGTCTATTTCGTTCATCCATAG
TTGCCTGACTCCCCGTCGTGTAGATAACTACGATACGGGAGGGCTTACCATCTGGCCCCAGCGCTGCGAT
GATACCGCGAGAACCACGCTCACCGGCTCCGGATTTATCAGCAATAAACCAGCCAGCCGGAAGGGCCGAG
CGCAGAAGTGGTCCTGCAACTTTATCCGCCTCCATCCAGTCTATTAATTGTTGCCGGGAAGCTAGAGTAA
GTAGTTCGCCAGTTAATAGTTTGCGCAACGTTGTTGCCATCGCTACAGGCATCGTGGTGTCACGCTCGTC
GTTTGGTATGGCTTCATTCAGCTCCGGTTCCCAACGATCAAGGCGAGTTACATGATCCCCCATGTTGTGC
AAAAAAGCGGTTAGCTCCTTCGGTCCTCCGATCGTTGTCAGAAGTAAGTTGGCCGCAGTGTTATCACTCA
TGGTTATGGCAGCACTGCATAATTCTCTTACTGTCATGCCATCCGTAAGATGCTTTTCTGTGACTGGTGA
GTACTCAACCAAGTCATTCTGAGAATAGTGTATGCGGCGACCGAGTTGCTCTTGCCCGGCGTCAATACGG
GATAATACCGCGCCACATAGCAGAACTTTAAAAGTGCTCATCATTGGAAAACGTTCTTCGGGGCGAAAAC
TCTCAAGGATCTTACCGCTGTTGAGATCCAGTTCGATGTAACCCACTCGTGCACCCAACTGATCTTCAGC
ATCTTTTACTTTCACCAGCGTTTCTGGGTGAGCAAAAACAGGAAGGCAAAATGCCGCAAAAAAGGGAATA
AGGGCGACACGGAAATGTTGAATACTCATATTCTTCCTT
