>Addgene plasmid #156902 | pD649-HAsp-PAPLN(Trunc2)-Fc(DAPA)-AviTag-6xHis | depositor partial sequence | sequence record 302914 | insert (extracellular domain truncation)
GCTCCTAAAGTTCGGAGACAGTCTGATACCTGGGGACCTTGGAGTCAGTGGTCCCCTTGCAGCAGAACAT
GTGGCGGCGGAGTGTCCTTCAGAGAGAGGCCTTGTTACAGCCAGCGGAGAGATGGCGGCAGCTCTTGTGT
TGGACCTGCCAGAAGCCACAGAAGCTGCAGAACCGAGAGCTGCCCTGATGGCGCCAGAGATTTCAGAGCC
GAGCAGTGCGCCGAGTTCGATGGCGCTGAATTCCAAGGCAGACGGTACAGATGGCTGCCCTACTACAGCG
CCCCTAACAAGTGCGAGCTGAACTGCATCCCCAAGGGCGAGAACTTCTACTACAAGCACCGGGAAGCCGT
GGTGGATGGCACCCCTTGTGAACCTGGCAAGAGGGATGTGTGTGTGGACGGCAGCTGTAGAGTCGTGGGC
TGTGATCACGAGCTGGACAGCAGCAAGCAAGAGGACAAGTGCCTGAGATGCGGAGGCGACGGCACCACAT
GTTATCCTGTGGCCGGCACCTTCGACGCCAACGATCTTAGCAGAGGCTACAACCAGATCCTGATCGTGCC
TATGGGCGCCACCAGCATTCTGATCGATGAAGCCGCTGCCAGCCGGAACTTTCTGGCCGTGAAAAATGTG
CGGGGCGAGTACTACCTGAACGGCCACTGGACAATCGAGGCCGCTAGAGCACTTCCTGCCGCCTCTACAA
TCCTGCACTATGAGAGAGGCGCCGAGGGCGATCTGGCTCCTGAAAGACTTCATGCCAGAGGACCCACCAG
CGAGCCTCTGGTTATCGAGCTGATCTCCCAAGAGCCTAATCCTGGCGTGCACTACGAGTACCATCTGCCT
CTGAGAAGGCCCTCTCCTGGCTTCTCTTGGAGCCACGGATCTTGGAGCGATTGCTCTGCCGAATGTGGCG
GAGGACACCAGAGCAGACTGGTGTTCTGCACCATCGACCACGAGGCTTACCCCGACCACATGTGCCAGAG
ACAGCCTAGACCTGCCGACAGGCGGAGCTGTAATCTGCACCCTTGTCCTGAGACAAAGCGGTGGAAAGCC
GGACCTTGGGCTCCTTGTTCTGCCTCTTGCGGCGGAGGATCTCAGTCCAGAAGCGTGTACTGCATCAGCT
CCGATGGCGCCGGAATCCAAGAGGCTGTGGAAGAGGCTGAATGTGCCGGCCTGCCTGGAAAGCCTCCTGC
CATTCAGGCTTGCAACCTGCAGAGATGTGCCGCTTGGAGCCCTGAGCCTTGGGGCGAATGTTCTGTGTCT
TGTGGCGTGGGCGTCAGAAAGCGGAGCGTGACATGCAGAGGCGAGAGAGGATCTCTGCTGCACACAGCCG
CCTGCAGCCTGGAAGATAGACCTCCTCTGACCGAGCCTTGCGTGCACGAGGATTGTCCTCTGCTGTCTGA
TCAGGCCTGGCACGTTGGAACATGGGGCCTGTGTAGCAAGAGCTGTAGCAGCGGAACCCGGCGGAGACAA
GTGATCTGTGCCATCGGACCTCCAAGCCACTGTGGAAGCCTGCAGCACAGCAAGCCCGTGGATGTGGAAC
CTTGCAACACCCAGCCTTGCCAT
